>Addgene plasmid #223663 | mTph2p(330bp)-Luc | addgene full sequence | sequence record 443486 | Addgene NGS Result
AACATACGCTCTCCATCAAAACAAAACGAAACAAAACAAACTAGCAAAATAGGCTGTCCCCAGTGCAAGT
GCAGGTGCCAGAACATTTCTCTATCGATAGGTACCGAGCTCTTACGCGTCTCTTGCTTAAGAATTTTCCA
TTCTTCAAAGGATTGTCAAGCTTTCCTGTGGCTTTCTAAAGTTGGAAAAGTACAAATATAATCTTGTCTA
TGCCTGTCAAATTGCTGGGTCTGATCAGGTCATAGATGGAGAGCAATAAAATTGTATCAGAAGAGTATCA
AAGGAATGATGGGCCTATGGGCATTTCATTTCCATATATTTCTTACTTAATGAAGAACATTCTAGAAGGT
TAGCATCTGAGCTAAGTTCAAGCCTCGAATTTCAAAAGCCTGAATATCCTTCTACATGGAAACACCATGG
GTTTTGGAAGCAGACTTCTTATGAAAGCCCCCGGGCTCGAGATCTGCGATCTAAGTAAGCTTGGCATTCC
GGTACTGTTGGTAAAGCCACCATGGAAGACGCCAAAAACATAAAGAAAGGCCCGGCGCCATTCTATCCGC
TGGAAGATGGAACCGCTGGAGAGCAACTGCATAAGGCTATGAAGAGATACGCCCTGGTTCCTGGAACAAT
TGCTTTTACAGATGCACATATCGAGGTGGACATCACTTACGCTGAGTACTTCGAAATGTCCGTTCGGTTG
GCAGAAGCTATGAAACGATATGGGCTGAATACAAATCACAGAATCGTCGTATGCAGTGAAAACTCTCTTC
AATTCTTTATGCCGGTGTTGGGCGCGTTATTTATCGGAGTTGCAGTTGCGCCCGCGAACGACATTTATAA
TGAACGTGAATTGCTCAACAGTATGGGCATTTCGCAGCCTACCGTGGTGTTCGTTTCCAAAAAGGGGTTG
CAAAAAATTTTGAACGTGCAAAAAAAGCTCCCAATCATCCAAAAAATTATTATCATGGATTCTAAAACGG
ATTACCAGGGATTTCAGTCGATGTACACGTTCGTCACATCTCATCTACCTCCCGGTTTTAATGAATACGA
TTTTGTGCCAGAGTCCTTCGATAGGGACAAGACAATTGCACTGATCATGAACTCCTCTGGATCTACTGGT
CTGCCTAAAGGTGTCGCTCTGCCTCATAGAACTGCCTGCGTGAGATTCTCGCATGCCAGAGATCCTATTT
TTGGCAATCAAATCATTCCGGATACTGCGATTTTAAGTGTTGTTCCATTCCATCACGGTTTTGGAATGTT
TACTACACTCGGATATTTGATATGTGGATTTCGAGTCGTCTTAATGTATAGATTTGAAGAAGAGCTGTTT
CTGAGGAGCCTTCAGGATTACAAGATTCAAAGTGCGCTGCTGGTGCCAACCCTATTCTCCTTCTTCGCCA
AAAGCACTCTGATTGACAAATACGATTTATCTAATTTACACGAAATTGCTTCTGGTGGCGCTCCCCTCTC
TAAGGAAGTCGGGGAAGCGGTTGCCAAGAGGTTCCATCTGCCAGGTATCAGGCAAGGATATGGGCTCACT
GAGACTACATCAGCTATTCTGATTACACCCGAGGGGGATGATAAACCGGGCGCGGTCGGTAAAGTTGTTC
CATTTTTTGAAGCGAAGGTTGTGGATCTGGATACCGGGAAAACGCTGGGCGTTAATCAAAGAGGCGAACT
GTGTGTGAGAGGTCCTATGATTATGTCCGGTTATGTAAACAATCCGGAAGCGACCAACGCCTTGATTGAC
AAGGATGGATGGCTACATTCTGGAGACATAGCTTACTGGGACGAAGACGAACACTTCTTCATCGTTGACC
GCCTGAAGTCTCTGATTAAGTACAAAGGCTATCAGGTGGCTCCCGCTGAATTGGAATCCATCTTGCTCCA
ACACCCCAACATCTTCGACGCAGGTGTCGCAGGTCTTCCCGACGATGACGCCGGTGAACTTCCCGCCGCC
GTTGTTGTTTTGGAGCACGGAAAGACGATGACGGAAAAAGAGATCGTGGATTACGTCGCCAGTCAAGTAA
CAACCGCGAAAAAGTTGCGCGGAGGAGTTGTGTTTGTGGACGAAGTACCGAAAGGTCTTACCGGAAAACT
CGACGCAAGAAAAATCAGAGAGATCCTCATAAAGGCCAAGAAGGGCGGAAAGATCGCCGTGTAATTCTAG
AGTCGGGGCGGCCGGCCGCTTCGAGCAGACATGATAAGATACATTGATGAGTTTGGACAAACCACAACTA
GAATGCAGTGAAAAAAATGCTTTATTTGTGAAATTTGTGATGCTATTGCTTTATTTGTAACCATTATAAG
CTGCAATAAACAAGTTAACAACAACAATTGCATTCATTTTATGTTTCAGGTTCAGGGGGAGGTGTGGGAG
GTTTTTTAAAGCAAGTAAAACCTCTACAAATGTGGTAAAATCGATAAGGATCCGTCGACCGATGCCCTTG
AGAGCCTTCAACCCAGTCAGCTCCTTCCGGTGGGCGCGGGGCATGACTATCGTCGCCGCACTTATGACTG
TCTTCTTTATCATGCAACTCGTAGGACAGGTGCCGGCAGCGCTCTTCCGCTTCCTCGCTCACTGACTCGC
TGCGCTCGGTCGTTCGGCTGCGGCGAGCGGTATCAGCTCACTCAAAGGCGGTAATACGGTTATCCACAGA
ATCAGGGGATAACGCAGGAAAGAACATGTGAGCAAAAGGCCAGCAAAAGGCCAGGAACCGTAAAAAGGCC
GCGTTGCTGGCGTTTTTCCATAGGCTCCGCCCCCCTGACGAGCATCACAAAAATCGACGCTCAAGTCAGA
GGTGGCGAAACCCGACAGGACTATAAAGATACCAGGCGTTTCCCCCTGGAAGCTCCCTCGTGCGCTCTCC
TGTTCCGACCCTGCCGCTTACCGGATACCTGTCCGCCTTTCTCCCTTCGGGAAGCGTGGCGCTTTCTCAT
AGCTCACGCTGTAGGTATCTCAGTTCGGTGTAGGTCGTTCGCTCCAAGCTGGGCTGTGTGCACGAACCCC
CCGTTCAGCCCGACCGCTGCGCCTTATCCGGTAACTATCGTCTTGAGTCCAACCCGGTAAGACACGACTT
ATCGCCACTGGCAGCAGCCACTGGTAACAGGATTAGCAGAGCGAGGTATGTAGGCGGTGCTACAGAGTTC
TTGAAGTGGTGGCCTAACTACGGCTACACTAGAAGAACAGTATTTGGTATCTGCGCTCTGCTGAAGCCAG
TTACCTTCGGAAAAAGAGTTGGTAGCTCTTGATCCGGCAAACAAACCACCGCTGGTAGCGGTGGTTTTTT
TGTTTGCAAGCAGCAGATTACGCGCAGAAAAAAAGGATCTCAAGAAGATCCTTTGATCTTTTCTACGGGG
TCTGACGCTCAGTGGAACGAAAACTCACGTTAAGGGATTTTGGTCATGAGATTATCAAAAAGGATCTTCA
CCTAGATCCTTTTAAATTAAAAATGAAGTTTTAAATCAATCTAAAGTATATATGAGTAAACTTGGTCTGA
CAGTTACCAATGCTTAATCAGTGAGGCACCTATCTCAGCGATCTGTCTATTTCGTTCATCCATAGTTGCC
TGACTCCCCGTCGTGTAGATAACTACGATACGGGAGGGCTTACCATCTGGCCCCAGTGCTGCAATGATAC
CGCGAGACCCACGCTCACCGGCTCCAGATTTATCAGCAATAAACCAGCCAGCCGGAAGGGCCGAGCGCAG
AAGTGGTCCTGCAACTTTATCCGCCTCCATCCAGTCTATTAATTGTTGCCGGGAAGCTAGAGTAAGTAGT
TCGCCAGTTAATAGTTTGCGCAACGTTGTTGCCATTGCTACAGGCATCGTGGTGTCACGCTCGTCGTTTG
GTATGGCTTCATTCAGCTCCGGTTCCCAACGATCAAGGCGAGTTACATGATCCCCCATGTTGTGCAAAAA
AGCGGTTAGCTCCTTCGGTCCTCCGATCGTTGTCAGAAGTAAGTTGGCCGCAGTGTTATCACTCATGGTT
ATGGCAGCACTGCATAATTCTCTTACTGTCATGCCATCCGTAAGATGCTTTTCTGTGACTGGTGAGTACT
CAACCAAGTCATTCTGAGAATAGTGTATGCGGCGACCGAGTTGCTCTTGCCCGGCGTCAATACGGGATAA
TACCGCGCCACATAGCAGAACTTTAAAAGTGCTCATCATTGGAAAACGTTCTTCGGGGCGAAAACTCTCA
AGGATCTTACCGCTGTTGAGATCCAGTTCGATGTAACCCACTCGTGCACCCAACTGATCTTCAGCATCTT
TTACTTTCACCAGCGTTTCTGGGTGAGCAAAAACAGGAAGGCAAAATGCCGCAAAAAAGGGAATAAGGGC
GACACGGAAATGTTGAATACTCATACTCTTCCTTTTTCAATATTATTGAAGCATTTATCAGGGTTATTGT
CTCATGAGCGGATACATATTTGAATGTATTTAGAAAAATAAACAAATAGGGGTTCCGCGCACATTTCCCC
GAAAAGTGCCACCTG
[124 nt withheld, positions 4496-4619]
C
[91 nt withheld, positions 4621-4711]
A
[49 nt withheld, positions 4713-4761]
CCTTTGACGTTGGAGTCCACGTTCTTT
[37 nt withheld, positions 4789-4825]
ACCCTATCTCGGTCTATTCTTTTGATTTATAAGGGATTTTGCCGATTTCGGCCTATTGGTTAAAAAATGA
GCTGATTTAACAAAAATTTAACGCGAATTTTAACAAAATATTAACGCTTACAATTTGCCATTCGCCATTC
AGGCTGCGCAACTGTTGGGAAGGGCGATCGGTGCGGGCCTCTTCGCTATTACGCCAGCCCAAGCTACCAT
GATAAGTAAGTAATATTAAGGTACGGGAGGTACTTGGAGCGGCCGCAATAAAATATCTTTATTTTCATTA
CATCTGTGTGTTGGTTTTTTGTGTGAATCGATAGTACT
Features (pLannotate 1.2.2; 11 found; start..end, strand, type, name):
      1..92      +  misc_feature   pause site: RNA polymerase II transcriptional pause signal from the human α2 globin gene
    512..2164    +  CDS            luciferase: firefly luciferase; luc+; enhanced luc+ version of the luciferase gene
   2205..2326    -  polyA_signal   SV40 poly(A) signal: SV40 polyadenylation signal
   2349..2417    -  CDS            large T antigen (fragment): large T antigen from SV40 (simian virus 40)
   2433..2565    +  CDS            TcR (fragment): tetracycline efflux protein; tet; confers resistance to tetracycline
   2745..3333    -  rep_origin     ori: high-copy-number ColE1/pMB1/pBR322/pUC origin of replication
   3504..4364    -  CDS            AmpR: β-lactamase; bla; confers resistance to ampicillin, carbenicillin, and related antibiotics
   4365..4469    -  promoter       AmpR promoter: bla
   4496..4924    +  rep_origin     f1 ori (sequence partly withheld): f1 bacteriophage origin of replication; arrow indicates direction of (+) strand synthesis
   4956..5023    -  CDS            lacZα (fragment): LacZα fragment of β-galactosidase; lacZ fragment
   5082..5130    +  polyA_signal   poly(A) signal: synthetic polyadenylation signal
