[The description below was written by a language model from this plasmid's Addgene catalogue record and pLannotate feature annotations shown in this document.]
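Description:
mTph2p(330bp)-Luc is a mammalian luciferase reporter plasmid built on the pGL3 backbone, in which the proximal 330 bp of the mouse tryptophan hydroxylase 2 (Tph2) promoter was placed by Gibson cloning upstream of the firefly luciferase gene. The sequenced plasmid is about 5.1 kb. It is maintained in E. coli at high copy through a ColE1/pUC-type origin and selected with ampicillin via the β-lactamase gene and its native promoter. An f1 phage origin is also present, which in principle allows single-stranded DNA production.

The feature table annotates the enhanced luc+ version of firefly luciferase followed by an SV40 polyadenylation signal. The Tph2 promoter fragment is not itself annotated, but the unannotated interval between the upstream elements and the luciferase start codon is where it would be expected to lie. Immediately upstream of this region sit a synthetic poly(A) signal and an RNA polymerase II transcriptional pause site from the human α2 globin gene. These standard pGL3 elements terminate spurious read-through transcription originating in the backbone, so luciferase output reflects the activity of the inserted promoter. The short fragments called as SV40 large T antigen, TcR and lacZα are backbone remnants and not functional genes.

Although the catalogue lists luciferase as a C-terminal tag, it is a transcriptional reporter rather than a protein fusion. The construct is suited to transient transfection assays that measure the basal or regulated activity of the minimal Tph2 promoter. The associated publication concerns the circadian nuclear receptor REV-ERBα and serotonin synthesis in the dorsal raphe, which suggests it was used to study that regulation.
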