Addgene plasmid #223663: mTph2p(330bp)-Luc
Purpose: Firefly-luciferase reporter expression driven by proximal 330-bp of mouse Tph2 promoter
Depositing lab: Kyungjin Kim. Depositing organization: Daegu Gyeongbuk Institute of Science and Technology. Publication: Role of the circadian nuclear receptor REV-ERBalpha in dorsal raphe serotonin synthesis in mood regulation. Park I, Choi M, Kim J, Jang S, Kim D, Kim J, Choe Y, Geum D, Yu SW, Choi JW, Moon C, Choe HK, Son GH, Kim K. Commun Biol. 2024 Aug 15;7(1):998. doi: 10.1038/s42003-024-06647-y. PubMed 39147805.
Backbone
  Vector backbone: pGL3
  Vector type: Mammalian Expression, Luciferase
Growth in bacteria
  Bacterial resistance: Ampicillin, 100 μg/mL
  Growth temperature: 37°C
  Growth strain: DH5alpha
  Copy number: High Copy
Gene/Insert
  Gene/Insert name: mTph2 promoter
  Species: M. musculus (mouse)
  Entrez Gene: Tph2 (a.k.a. Ntph)
  Promoter: mTph2 promoter
  Tag / fusion protein: Firefly luciferase (C terminal on insert)
  Cloning method: Gibson Cloning
  Sequencing primers: 5′ ATCGATAGGTACCGAGCTCTTACG
Terms and licenses: Academic/Nonprofit Terms; Industry Terms: Not Available to Industry
How to cite: mTph2p(330bp)-Luc was a gift from Kyungjin Kim (Addgene plasmid # 223663 ; http://n2t.net/addgene:223663 ; RRID:Addgene_223663)
